Addgene plasmid #222929: pPB-cT3G-cERP2-FIGLA
Purpose: PiggyBac transposon plasmid for doxycycline inducible expression of FIGLA
Depositing lab: George Church. Depositing organization: Harvard Medical School. Publication: Rapid Human Oogonia-like Cell Specification via Combinatorial Transcription Factor-Directed Differentiation. Pierson Smela M, Kramme CC, Fortuna PRJ, Wolf B, Srikar Kavirayuni V, Adams J, Ma C, Velychko S, Widocki U, Goel S, Chen T, Vincoff S, Dong E, Kohman RE, Kobayashi M, Shioda T, Church GM, Chatterjee P. bioRxiv 2022.07.11.499564 10.1101/2022.07.11.499564.
Backbone
  Vector backbone: pPB-cT3G-cERP2
  Vector type: Mammalian Expression
  Selectable markers: Puromycin
Growth in bacteria
  Bacterial resistance: Ampicillin, 100 μg/mL
  Growth temperature: 37°C
  Growth strain: NEB Stable
  Copy number: High Copy
Gene/Insert
  Gene/Insert name: FIGLA
  Species: H. sapiens (human)
  Entrez Gene: FIGLA (a.k.a. BHLHC8, FIGALPHA, POF6)
  Cloning method: Gateway Cloning
Terms and licenses: Academic/Nonprofit Terms; Industry Terms: Not Available to Industry
Depositor comments: Please visit https://doi.org/10.1101/2022.07.11.499564 for bioRxiv preprint
How to cite: pPB-cT3G-cERP2-FIGLA was a gift from George Church (Addgene plasmid # 222929 ; http://n2t.net/addgene:222929 ; RRID:Addgene_222929)
