[The description below was written by a language model from this plasmid's Addgene catalogue record and pLannotate feature annotations shown in this document.]
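Description:
pPB-cT3G-cERP2-FIGLA is a mammalian expression plasmid built as a PiggyBac transposon for doxycycline-inducible expression of human FIGLA, a germline-specific basic helix-loop-helix transcription factor that regulates oocyte-specific genes, including those encoding the zona pellucida proteins. It is propagated in E. coli through a high-copy ColE1/pUC-type origin with ampicillin resistance (AmpR, β-lactamase). Mammalian cells carrying it are selected with puromycin. The automated feature table does not annotate the PiggyBac terminal repeats, so the transposon nature of the vector rests on the catalogue description rather than on mapped features.

The payload consists of two divergently oriented cassettes. In one direction, a third-generation Tet-responsive promoter (TRE3G-type, with tet operator repeats and a minimal promoter) drives the FIGLA coding sequence. FIGLA sits between attB1 and attB2 sites left by Gateway cloning and is followed by an SV40 polyadenylation signal. In the other direction, a CMV enhancer fused to the EF-1α core promoter constitutively drives a reverse tetracycline transactivator (annotated as rtTA3, with its VP16-derived activation repeats). This is followed by the puromycin N-acetyltransferase gene (pac) and a second SV40 poly(A) signal; the element linking the two coding regions is not annotated. The single plasmid therefore supplies both the transactivator and the responsive promoter, so adding doxycycline switches on FIGLA. Several short hits, such as the 3xHA, SNR52 promoter, gRNA scaffold, lacZα, lacI and rop fragments, are partial matches that probably reflect residual backbone or linker sequence rather than functional parts.

Co-delivery with a PiggyBac transposase would be expected to integrate the cassette stably into the genome. The associated work used combinatorial transcription factor expression to direct differentiation toward human oogonia-like cells.
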