Features (pLannotate 1.2.2; 27 found; start..end, strand, type, name):
    281..362     -  polyA_signal   SV40 poly(A) signal: SV40 polyadenylation signal
    385..468     -  CDS            large T antigen (fragment): large T antigen from SV40 (simian virus 40)
    482..1078    -  CDS            pac: PUAC_STRAD - Protein predicted: Swiss-Prot protein existence level 4. Detoxification of puromycin. From Streptomyces alboniger.
   1151..1261    -  CDS            VP48: 3 tandem repeats of the minimal activation domain of herpes simplex virus VP16 (Cheng et al., 2013)
   1191..1888    -  CDS            rtTA3 (fragment): reverse tetracycline transactivator 3 activates expression from Tet-responsive promoters in the presence of doxycycline
   1941..2152    -  promoter       EF-1α core promoter: core promoter for human elongation factor EF-1α
   2153..2532    -  enhancer       CMV enhancer: human cytomegalovirus immediate early enhancer
   2733..2981    +  promoter       TRE3GV promoter (fragment): 3rd-generation Tet-responsive promoter that can be activated by binding of Tet-On® 3G, optimized for retroviral and lentiviral vectors
   2988..3029    +  promoter       tight TRE promoter (fragment): Tet-responsive promoter PTight, consisting of seven tet operator sequences followed by the minimal CMV promoter
   3092..3116    +  protein_bind   attB1: mutant version of attB; recombination site for the Gateway® BP reaction BP Clonase™
   3125..3781    +  CDS            FIGLA: FIGLA_HUMAN - Also known as BHLHC8. Experimental evidence at protein level: Swiss-Prot protein existence level 1. Germline specific transcription factor implicated in postnatal oocyte-specific gene expression. Plays a key regulatory role in the expression of multiple oocyte-specific genes, including those that initiate folliculogenesis and those that encode the zona pellucida (ZP1, ZP2 and ZP3) required for fertilization and early embryonic survival. Essential for oocytes to survive and form primordial follicles. The persistence of FIGLA in adult females suggests that it may regulate additiona
   3786..3810    -  protein_bind   attB2: mutant version of attB; recombination site for the Gateway® BP reaction BP Clonase™
   3812..3840    +  CDS            3xHA (fragment): three tandem HA epitope tags
   3878..3900    +  promoter       SNR52 promoter (fragment): promoter for the S. cerevisiae small nucleolar RNA gene SNR52
   3921..3944    +  misc_RNA       gRNA scaffold (fragment): guide RNA scaffold for the Streptococcus pyogenes CRISPR/Cas9 system
   4005..4139    -  polyA_signal   SV40 poly(A) signal: SV40 polyadenylation signal
   4452..4609    +  CDS            lacZα (fragment): LacZα fragment of β-galactosidase; lacZ fragment
   4615..4714    -  misc_feature   bom (fragment): basis of mobility region from pBR322
   4818..4853    -  CDS            rop (fragment): Rop protein, which maintains plasmids at low copy number; rop
   4949..5053    +  promoter       AmpR promoter: bla
   5054..5914    +  CDS            AmpR: β-lactamase; bla; confers resistance to ampicillin, carbenicillin, and related antibiotics
   6085..6673    +  rep_origin     ori: high-copy-number ColE1/pMB1/pBR322/pUC origin of replication
   6856..6948    +  CDS            lacI (fragment): lac repressor; lacI; The lac repressor binds to the lac operator to inhibit transcription in E. coli. This inhibition can be relieved by adding lactose or isopropyl-β-D-thiogalactopyranoside (IPTG).
   6954..7037    +  CDS            lacI (fragment): lac repressor; lacI; The lac repressor binds to the lac operator to inhibit transcription in E. coli. This inhibition can be relieved by adding lactose or isopropyl-β-D-thiogalactopyranoside (IPTG).
   7050..7071    +  protein_bind   CAP binding site: CAP binding activates transcription in the presence of cAMP. E. coli catabolite activator protein
   7086..7116    +  promoter       lac promoter: promoter for the E. coli lac operon
   7124..7140    +  protein_bind   lac operator: The lac repressor binds to the lac operator to inhibit transcription in E. coli. This inhibition can be relieved by adding lactose or isopropyl-β-D-thiogalactopyranoside (IPTG). lac repressor encoded by lacI
>Addgene plasmid #222929 | pPB-cT3G-cERP2-FIGLA | addgene full sequence | sequence record 439860 | Addgene NGS Result
CAGGAAACAGCTATGACCATGATTACGCCAAGGTCGACTTAACCCTAGAAAGATAATCATATTGTGACGT
ACGTTAAAGATAATCATGCGTAAAATTGACGCATGTGTTTTATCGGTCTGTATATCGAGGTTTATTTATT
AATTTGAATAGATATTAAGTTTTATTATATTTACACTTACATACTAATAATAAATTCAACAAACAATTTA
TTTATGTTTATTTATTTATTAAAAAAAAACAAAAACTCAAAATTTCTTCTATAAAGTAACAAAACTTTTA
GCAGTGAAAAAAATGCTTTATTTGTGAAATTTGTGATGCTATTGCTTTATTTGTAACCATTATAAGCTGC
AATAAACAAGTTAACAACAACAATTGCATTCATTTTATGTTTCAGGTTCAGGGGGAGGTGTGGGAGGTTT
TTTAAAGCAAGTAAAACCTCTACAAATGTGGTATGGCTGATTATGATCCTCTGGAGATTCATGCGCCAGG
TTTTCTGGTCATGCACCACGTTCGTGGGCCCTCAGGAACCTCCACGTCAGCGGTAACTGTGAAGCCCAGT
CGCTCGTAAAAAGGAAGATTCCGGGGAGCACTGGTTTCGAGGAACGCCGGCACGCCAGCCCGTTCCGCGG
CCTCAACACCAGGAAGAACGACAGCGCTTCCCAAACCTTTACCTTGGTGATCTGGGCTGACACCGACAGT
GGCAAGAAACCACGCAGGCTCCTTTGGTCTATGAGGAGCCAGCAAGCCCTCCATTTGCTGTTGTGCCGCC
AACCTACTCCCTGACAGCTCGGCCATCCGCGGACCTATTTCCGCGAACACTGCGCCGGCTTCGACGCTTT
CCGGAGTAGTCCAGACCGCAACTGCGGCACCATCGTCCGCAACCCAAACTTTACCAATGTCCAGACCCAC
GCGCGTAAGAAACAGCTCTTGCAACTCAGTTACCCTCTCTATGTGTCTGTCCGGATCTACGGTATGGCGG
GTCGCTGGATAATCTGCAAATGCTGCGGCAAGTGTTCGGACAGCCCGTGGTACATCGTCACGGGTAGCGA
GCCTAACAGTGGGCTTATATTCCGTCATGGGGCCGGGGTTCTCCTCCACGTCGCCGGCCTGCTTCAGCAG
GCTGAAGTTGGTGGCGCCGCTGCCCCCGGGGAGCATGTCAAGGTCAAAATCGTCAAGAGCGTCAGCAGGC
AGCATATCAAGGTCAAAGTCGTCAAGGGCATCGGCTGGGAGCATGTCTAAGTCAAAATCGTCAAGGGCGT
CGGTCGGCCCGCCGCTTTCGCACTTTAGCTGTTTCTCCAGGCCACATATGATTAGTTCCAGGCCGAAAAG
GAAGGCAGGTTCGGCTCCCTGCCGGTCGAACAGCTCAATTGCTTGTTTCAGAAGTGGGGGCATAGAATCG
GTGGTAGGTGTCTCTCTTTCCTCTTTTGCTACTTGATGCTCCTGTTCCTCCAATACGCAGCCCAGTGTAA
AGTGGCCCACGGCGGACAGAGCGTACAGTGCGTTCTCCAGGGAGAAGCCTTGCTGACACAGGAACGCGAG
CTGATTTTCCAGGGTTTCGTACTGTTTCTCTGTTGGGCGGGTGCCGAGATGCACTTTAGCCCCGTCACGA
TGTGAGAGGAGAGCACAGCGGTATGACTTGGCGTTGTTCCGCAGAAAGTCTTGCCATGACTCGCCTTCCA
GGGGGCAGGAGTGGGTATGATGCCTGTCCAGCATCTCGATTGGCAGGGCATCGAGCAGGGCCCGCTTGTT
CTTCACGTGCCAGTACAGGGTAGGCTGCTCAACTCCCAGCTTTTGAGCGAGTTTCCTTGTCGTCAGGCCT
TCGATACCGACTCCATTGAGTAATTCCAGAGCAGAGTTTATGACTTTGCTCTTGTCCAGTCTAGACATCT
TATCGTCATCGTCTTTGTAATCCATGGTGGCGGATCCCGCGTCACGACACCTGTGTTCTGGCGGCAAACC
CGTTGCGAAAAAGAACGTTCACGGCGACTACTGCACTTATATACGGTTCTCCCCCACCCTCGGGAAAAAG
GCGGAGCCAGTACACGACATCACTTTCCCAGTTTACCCCGCGCCACCTTCTCTAGGCACCGGTTCAATTG
CCGACCCCTCCCCCCAACTTCTCGGGCACTGTGGGCCATGTGCGCTCTGCCCCATGGTAATAGCCATGAC
TAATACGTAGATGTACTGCCAAGTAGGAAAGTGCCATAAGGTCATGTACTGGGCATAATGCCAGGCGGGC
CATTTACCGTCATTGACGTCAATAGGGGGCGTACTTGGCATATGATACACTTGATGTACTGCCAAGTGGG
CAGTTTACCGTAAATACTCCACCCATTGACGTCAATGGAAAGTGCCTATTGGCGTTACTATGGGAACATA
CGTCATTATTGACGTCAATGGGCGGGGGTCGTTGGGCGGTCAGCCAGGCGGGCCATTTACCGTAAGTTAT
GTAACGCGGAACTCCATATATGGGCTATGAACTAATGACCCCGTAATTGATTACTATTAATAACTAGTCA
ATAATCAATGTCATAAGCTCTAATCGCATAATCGAGCTAAGAGCGATTAATATGCTTAGCTAGCTTAGCT
AAGCTAGATTTCTCTATTCTCCCACAATATATAGCAGCTATTAGCTTAGCAGTCCGAATACGATCGTCCA
CGATCCATAAGCGTAACACATTTGAGTAGCGACTGACGGGCACCGGAGCCACTCGAGTGGAATTATCACC
TCGAGTTTACTCCCTATCAGTGATAGAGAACGTATGAAGAGTTTACTCCCTATCAGTGATAGAGAACGTA
TGCAGACTTTACTCCCTATCAGTGATAGAGAACGTATAAGGAGTTTACTCCCTATCAGTGATAGAGAACG
TATGACCAGTTTACTCCCTATCAGTGATAGAGAACGTATCTACAGTTTACTCCCTATCAGTGATAGAGAA
CGTATATCCAGTTTACTCCCTATCAGTGATAGAGAACGTATAAGCTTGCCTATATAAGCAGAGCTCGTTT
AGTGAACCGTCAGATCGCCTGGAGACGCCATCCACGCTGTTTTGACCTCCATAGAAGACACCGGGACCGA
TCCAGCCTACCACAAGTTTGTACAAAAAAGCAGGCTTAGCCACCATGGACCCCGCGCCCGGCGTCCTAGA
TCCACGTGCTGCACCACCAGCACTTCTAGGTACTCCACAAGCAGAAGTACTAGAAGATGTATTACGAGAA
CAATTTGGACCGCTGCCCCAGCTGGCCGCTGTCTGCCGGCTCAAGCGGCTGCCCTCGGGCGGCTACTCGT
CCACTGAAAACCTCCAGTTGGTGCTGGAGCGGCGGCGTGTGGCCAACGCCAAGGAGCGTGAGCGGATAAA
AAATCTCAACCGTGGTTTTGCCAGATTGAAGGCACTTGTGCCATTTCTTCCCCAAAGCAGGAAGCCCAGC
AAAGTTGATATCCTTAAAGGTGCGACTGAATATATACAGGTTCTCAGTGATCTTTTGGAAGGAGCCAAAG
ACTCAAAGAAACAAGACCCAGATGAGCAGAGCTATAGTAACAACAGTTCTGAATCACATACATCCTCGGC
AAGACAGCTGTCAAGAAACATCACCCAACATATCAGCTGTGCTTTCGGCTTGAAGAATGAAGAGGAAGGG
CCTTGGGCAGATGGTGGCAGTGGTGAGCCAGCACACGCTTGTCGCCACAGTGTGATGTCTACGACTGAAA
TTATCTCCCCAACCAGAAGTCTGGATAGATTCCCAGAAGTAGAACTGCTGAGTCACAGACTTCCACAAGT
ATAATACCCAGCTTTCTTGTACAAAGTGGTATACCCATACGATGTTCCAGATTACGCTTAGTAATGAGAA
ATACTCAGAAGATGTCACTCACCATAGTCCGCAGTGAAAGATAAATGATCATTGACTATGACACCGATGA
GTTTTAGAGCTAGAAATAGCAAGTAGGCCACTGAGCAAGAACTATGAATGAGATCTTTAGACATATTGCG
GCCGCTTTCTCCGCGATCCAGACATGATAAGATACATTGATGAGTTTGGACAAACCAAAACTAGAATGCA
GTGAAAAAAATGCCTTATTTGTGAAATTTGTGATGCTATTGCCTTATTTGTAACCATTATAAGCTGCAAT
AAACAAGTTATCTATAACAAGAAAATATATATATAATAAGTTATCACGTAAGTAGAACATGAAATAACAA
TATAATTATCGTATGAGTTAAATCTTAAAAGTCACGTAAAAGATAATCATGCGTCATTTTGACTCACGCG
GTCGTTATAGTTCAAAATCAGTGACACTTACCGCATTGACAAGCACGCCTCACGGGAGCTCCAAGCGGCG
ACTGAGATGTCCTAAATGCACAGCGACGGATTCGCGCTATTTAGAAAGAGAGAGCAATATTTCAAGAATG
CATGCGTCAATTTTACGCAGACTATCTTTCTAGGGTTAAGAATTCACTGGCCGTCGTTTTACAACGTCGT
GACTGGGAAAACCCTGGCGTTACCCAACTTAATCGCCTTGCAGCACATCCCCCTTTCGCCAGCTGGCGTA
ATAGCGAAGAGGCCCGCACCGATCGCCCTTCCCAACAGTTGCGCAGCCTGAATGGCGAATGGCGCCTGAT
GCGGTATTTTCTCCTTACGCATCTGTGCGGTATTTCACACCGCATATGGTGCACTCTCAGTACAATCTGC
TCTGATGCCGCATAGTTAAGCCAGCCCCGACACCCGCCAACACCCGCTGACGCGCCCTGACGGGCTTGTC
TGCTCCCGGCATCCGCTTACAGACAAGCTGTGACCATGTCTCCGGGAGCTGCATGTGTCAGAGGTTTTCA
CCGTCATCACCGAAACACGCGAGTTCGAAAGGGCCTCGTGATACGCCTATTTTTATAGGTTAATGTCATG
ATAATAATGGTTTCTTAGACGTCAGGTGGCACTTTTCGGGGAAATGTGCGCGGAACCCCTATTTGTTTAT
TTTTCTAAATACATTCAAATATGTATCCGCTCATGAGACAATAACCCTGATAAATGCTTCAATAATATTG
AAAAAGGAAGAGTATGAGTATTCAACATTTCCGTGTCGCCCTTATTCCCTTTTTTGCGGCATTTTGCCTT
CCTGTTTTTGCTCACCCAGAAACGCTGGTGAAAGTAAAAGATGCTGAAGATCAGTTGGGTGCACGAGTGG
GTTACATCGAACTGGATCTCAACAGCGGTAAGATCCTTGAGAGTTTTCGCCCCGAAGAACGTTTTCCAAT
GATGAGCACTTTTAAAGTTCTGCTATGTGGCGCGGTATTATCCCGTATTGACGCCGGGCAAGAGCAACTC
GGTCGCCGCATACACTATTCTCAGAATGACTTGGTTGAGTACTCACCAGTCACAGAAAAGCATCTTACGG
ATGGCATGACAGTAAGAGAATTATGCAGTGCTGCCATAACCATGAGTGATAACACTGCGGCCAACTTACT
TCTGACAACGATCGGAGGACCGAAGGAGCTAACCGCTTTTTTGCACAACATGGGGGATCATGTAACTCGC
CTTGATCGTTGGGAACCGGAGCTGAATGAAGCCATACCAAACGACGAGCGTGACACCACGATGCCTGTAG
CAATGGCAACAACGTTGCGCAAACTATTAACTGGCGAACTACTTACTCTAGCTTCCCGGCAACAATTAAT
AGACTGGATGGAGGCGGATAAAGTTGCAGGACCACTTCTGCGCTCGGCCCTTCCGGCTGGCTGGTTTATT
GCTGATAAATCTGGAGCCGGTGAGCGTGGTTCACGCGGTATCATTGCAGCACTGGGGCCAGATGGTAAGC
CCTCCCGTATCGTAGTTATCTACACGACGGGGAGTCAGGCAACTATGGATGAACGAAATAGACAGATCGC
TGAGATAGGTGCCTCACTGATTAAGCATTGGTAACTGTCAGACCAAGTTTACTCATATATACTTTAGATT
GATTTAAAACTTCATTTTTAATTTAAAAGGATCTAGGTGAAGATCCTTTTTGATAATCTCATGACCAAAA
TCCCTTAACGTGAGTTTTCGTTCCACTGAGCGTCAGACCCCGTAGAAAAGATCAAAGGATCTTCTTGAGA
TCCTTTTTTTCTGCGCGTAATCTGCTGCTTGCAAACAAAAAAACCACCGCTACCAGCGGTGGTTTGTTTG
CCGGATCAAGAGCTACCAACTCTTTTTCCGAAGGTAACTGGCTTCAGCAGAGCGCAGATACCAAATACTG
TTCTTCTAGTGTAGCCGTAGTTAGGCCACCACTTCAAGAACTCTGTAGCACCGCCTACATACCTCGCTCT
GCTAATCCTGTTACCAGTGGCTGCTGCCAGTGGCGATAAGTCGTGTCTTACCGGGTTGGACTCAAGACGA
TAGTTACCGGATAAGGCGCAGCGGTCGGGCTGAACGGGGGGTTCGTGCACACAGCCCAGCTTGGAGCGAA
CGACCTACACCGAACTGAGATACCTACAGCGTGAGCTATGAGAAAGCGCCACGCTTCCCGAAGGGAGAAA
GGCGGACAGGTATCCGGTAAGCGGCAGGGTCGGAACAGGAGAGCGCACGAGGGAGCTTCCAGGGGGAAAC
GCCTGGTATCTTTATAGTCCTGTCGGGTTTCGCCACCTCTGACTTGAGCGTCGATTTTTGTGATGCTCGT
CAGGGGGGCGGAGCCTATGGAAAAACGCCAGCAACGCGGCCTTTTTACGGTTCCTGGCCTTTTGCTGGCC
TTTTGCTCACATGTTCTTTCCTGCGTTATCCCCTGATTCTGTGGATAACCGTATTACCGCCTTTGAGTGA
GCTGATACCGCTCGCCGCAGCCGAACGACCGAGCGCAGCGAGTCAGTGAGCGAGGAAGCGGATGAGCGCC
CAATACGCAAACCGCCTCTCACCGCGCGTTGGCCGATTCATTAATGCAGCTGGCACGACAGGTTTCCCGA
CTGGAAAGCGGGCAGTGAGCGCAACGCAAACCGCCTCTCCCCGCGCGTTGGCCGATTCATTAATGCAGCT
GGCACGACAGGTTTCCCGACTGGAAAGCGGGCAGTGAGCGCAACGCAATTAATGTGAGTTAGCTCACTCA
TTAGGCACCCCAGGCTTTACACTTTATGCTTCCGGCTCGTATGTTGTGTGGAATTGTGAGCGGATAACAA
TTTCACA
